>Addgene plasmid #81277 | pDONR223_HRAS_p.G12A | addgene full sequence | sequence record 168353 | Addgene NGS Result
GGCAGTTCCCTACTCTCGCGTTAACGCTAGCATGGATGTTTTCCCAGTCACGACGTTGTAAAACGACGGC
CAGTCTTAAGCTCGGGCCCCAAATAATGATTTTATTTTGACTGATAGTGACCTGTTCGTTGCAACAAATT
GATGAGCAATGCTTTTTTATAATGCCAACTTTGTACAAAAAAGTTGGCACCATGACGGAATATAAGCTGG
TGGTGGTGGGCGCCGCCGGTGTGGGCAAGAGTGCGCTGACCATCCAGCTGATCCAGAACCATTTTGTGGA
CGAATACGACCCCACTATAGAGGATTCCTACCGGAAGCAGGTGGTCATTGATGGGGAGACGTGCCTGTTG
GACATCCTGGATACCGCCGGCCAGGAGGAGTACAGCGCCATGCGGGACCAGTACATGCGCACCGGGGAGG
GCTTCCTGTGTGTGTTTGCCATCAACAACACCAAGTCTTTTGAGGACATCCACCAGTACAGGGAGCAGAT
CAAACGGGTGAAGGACTCGGATGACGTGCCCATGGTGCTGGTGGGGAACAAGTGTGACCTGGCTGCACGC
ACTGTGGAATCTCGGCAGGCTCAGGACCTCGCCCGAAGCTACGGCATCCCCTACATCGAGACCTCGGCCA
AGACCCGGCAGGGCAGCCGCTCTGGCTCTAGCTCCAGCTCCGGGACCCTCTGGGACCCCCCGGGACCCAT
GTGCCCAACTTTCTTGTACAAAGTTGGCATTATAAGAAAGCATTGCTCATCAATTTGTTGCAACGAACAG
GTCACTATCAGTCAAAATAAAATCATTATTTGCCATCCAGCTGATATCCCCTATAGTGAGTCGTATTACA
TGGTCATAGCTGTTTCCTGGCAGCTCTGGCCCGTGTCTCAAAATCTCTGATGTTACATTGCACAAGATAA
AAATATATCATCATGCCTCCTCTAGACCAGCCAGGACAGAAATGCCTCGACTTCGCTGCTACCCAAGGTT
GCCGGGTGACGCACACCGTGGAAACGGATGAAGGCACGAACCCAGTGGACATAAGCCTGTTCGGTTCGTA
AGCTGTAATGCAAGTAGCGTATGCGCTCACGCAACTGGTCCAGAACCTTGACCGAACGCAGCGGTGGTAA
CGGCGCAGTGGCGGTTTTCATGGCTTGTTATGACTGTTTTTTTGGGGTACAGTCTATGCCTCGGGCATCC
AAGCAGCAAGCGCGTTACGCCGTGGGTCGATGTTTGATGTTATGGAGCAGCAACGATGTTACGCAGCAGG
GCAGTCGCCCTAAAACAAAGTTAAACATTATGAGGGAAGCGGTGATCGCCGAAGTATCGACTCAACTATC
AGAGGTAGTTGGCGTCATCGAGCGCCATCTCGAACCGACGTTGCTGGCCGTACATTTGTACGGCTCCGCA
GTGGATGGCGGCCTGAAGCCACACAGTGATATTGATTTGCTGGTTACGGTGACCGTAAGGCTTGATGAAA
CAACGCGGCGAGCTTTGATCAACGACCTTTTGGAAACTTCGGCTTCCCCTGGAGAGAGCGAGATTCTCCG
CGCTGTAGAAGTCACCATTGTTGTGCACGACGACATCATTCCGTGGCGTTATCCAGCTAAGCGCGAACTG
CAATTTGGAGAATGGCAGCGCAATGACATTCTTGCAGGTATCTTCGAGCCAGCCACGATCGACATTGATC
TGGCTATCTTGCTGACAAAAGCAAGAGAACATAGCGTTGCCTTGGTAGGTCCAGCGGCGGAGGAACTCTT
TGATCCGGTTCCTGAACAGGATCTATTTGAGGCGCTAAATGAAACCTTAACGCTATGGAACTCGCCGCCC
GACTGGGCTGGCGATGAGCGAAATGTAGTGCTTACGTTGTCCCGCATTTGGTACAGCGCAGTAACCGGCA
AAATCGCGCCGAAGGATGTCGCTGCCGACTGGGCAATGGAGCGCCTGCCGGCCCAGTATCAGCCCGTCAT
ACTTGAAGCTAGACAGGCTTATCTTGGACAAGAAGAAGATCGCTTGGCCTCGCGCGCAGATCAGTTGGAA
GAATTTGTCCACTACGTGAAAGGCGAGATCACCAAGGTAGTCGGCAAATAACCCTCGAGCCACCCATGAC
CAAAATCCCTTAACGTGAGTTACGCGTCGTTCCACTGAGCGTCAGACCCCGTAGAAAAGATCAAAGGATC
TTCTTGAGATCCTTTTTTTCTGCGCGTAATCTGCTGCTTGCAAACAAAAAAACCACCGCTACCAGCGGTG
GTTTGTTTGCCGGATCAAGAGCTACCAACTCTTTTTCCGAAGGTAACTGGCTTCAGCAGAGCGCAGATAC
CAAATACTGTTCTTCTAGTGTAGCCGTAGTTAGGCCACCACTTCAAGAACTCTGTAGCACCGCCTACATA
CCTCGCTCTGCTAATCCTGTTACCAGTGGCTGCTGCCAGTGGCGATAAGTCGTGTCTTACCGGGTTGGAC
TCAAGACGATAGTTACCGGATAAGGCGCAGCGGTCGGGCTGAACGGGGGGTTCGTGCACACAGCCCAGCT
TGGAGCGAACGACCTACACCGAACTGAGATACCTACAGCGTGAGCTATGAGAAAGCGCCACGCTTCCCGA
AGGGAGAAAGGCGGACAGGTATCCGGTAAGCGGCAGGGTCGGAACAGGAGAGCGCACGAGGGAGCTTCCA
GGGGGAAACGCCTGGTATCTTTATAGTCCTGTCGGGTTTCGCCACCTCTGACTTGAGCGTCGATTTTTGT
GATGCTCGTCAGGGGGGCGGAGCCTATGGAAAAACGCCAGCAACGCGGCCTTTTTACGGTTCCTGGCCTT
TTGCTGGCCTTTTGCTCACATGTTCTTTCCTGCGTTATCCCCTGATTCTGTGGATAACCGTATTACCGCC
TTTGAGTGAGCTGATACCGCTCGCCGCAGCCGAACGACCGAGCGCAGCGAGTCAGTGAGCGAGGAAGCGG
AAGAGCGCCCAATACGCAAACCGCCTCTCCCCGCGCGTTGGCCGATTCATTAATGCAGCTGGCACGACAG
GTTTCCCGACTGGAAAGCGGGCAGTGAGCGCAACGCAATTAATACGCGTACCGCTAGCCAGGAAGAGTTT
GTAGAAACGCAAAAAGGCCATCCGTCAGGATGGCCTTCTGCTTAGTTTGATGCCTGGCAGTTTATGGCGG
GCGTCCTGCCCGCCACCCTCCGGGCCGTTGCTTCACAACGTTCAAATCCGCTCCCGGCGGATTTGTCCTA
CTCAGGAGAGCGTTCACCGACAAACAACAGATAAAACGAAAGGCCCAGTCTTCCGACTGAGCCTTTCGTT
TTATTTGATGCCT
Features (pLannotate 1.2.2; 12 found; start..end, strand, type, name):
     38..74      -  CDS            lacZα (fragment): LacZα fragment of β-galactosidase; lacZ fragment
     91..186     +  protein_bind   attL3: mutant version of attL; recombination site for the Gateway® LR reaction LR Clonase™
    192..643     +  CDS            H-Ras (fragment): human small GTPase proto-oncoprotein
    704..802     -  protein_bind   attL2: mutant version of attL; recombination site for the Gateway® LR reaction LR Clonase™
    820..838     -  promoter       T7 promoter: promoter for bacteriophage T7 RNA polymerase
   1028..1051    +  promoter       Pc promoter (fragment): intI1 (promoter lies within the coding sequence); class 1 integron promoter
   1227..1283    +  CDS            GmR (fragment): gentamycin acetyltransferase; aacC1; confers resistance to gentamycin
   1290..2081    +  CDS            SmR: aminoglycoside adenylyltransferase (Murphy, 1985); aadA; confers resistance to spectinomycin and streptomycin
   2174..2762    +  rep_origin     ori: high-copy-number ColE1/pMB1/pBR322/pUC origin of replication
   2945..3037    +  CDS            lacI (fragment): lac repressor; lacI; The lac repressor binds to the lac operator to inhibit transcription in E. coli. This inhibition can be relieved by adding lactose or isopropyl-β-D-thiogalactopyranoside (IPTG).
   3092..3119    -  terminator     rrnB T2 terminator: transcription terminator T2 from the E. coli rrnB gene
   3251..3294    +  terminator     rrnB T1 terminator: Escherichia coli rrnB; transcription terminator T1 from the E. coli rrnB gene
