[The description below was written by a language model from this plasmid's Addgene catalogue record and pLannotate feature annotations shown in this document.]
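Description:
pDONR223_HRAS_p.G12A is a Gateway entry clone built on the Invitrogen pDONR223 backbone, carrying the human HRAS open reading frame with the G12A substitution, a change at the glycine-12 codon that is a well-known hotspot for activating RAS mutations. It belongs to the Target Accelerator Plasmid Collection, a set of wild-type and variant cancer gene clones assembled for systematic functional testing of alleles found in tumours. The plasmid is maintained in E. coli at high copy through a ColE1/pUC-type origin and is selected with spectinomycin, resistance being provided by the aadA (SmR) aminoglycoside adenylyltransferase gene. This gene sits downstream of a class 1 integron Pc promoter fragment and a short remnant of a gentamicin resistance gene.

The sequenced plasmid is about 3.3 kb. The HRAS coding region lies between two attL recombination sites; the automated annotation labels them attL3 and attL2, and it marks the H-Ras feature as a fragment that ends some way short of the downstream site. These sites allow the insert to be moved by an LR Clonase reaction into any compatible destination vector. No promoter drives the insert in this plasmid, so expression depends entirely on the destination vector chosen; the only nearby promoter is a T7 promoter outside the attL-flanked cassette. The clone is in the "open" configuration, with no stop codon immediately after the insert, which permits in-frame C-terminal fusions to tags or reporters supplied by the destination vector. rrnB T1 and T2 terminators insulate the cassette from read-through transcription, and small lacZα and lacI fragments are backbone remnants. M13 primer sites flank the insert for sequence verification.
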