Addgene plasmid #81277: pDONR223_HRAS_p.G12A
Purpose: Gateway Donor vector containing HRAS , part of the Target Accelerator Plasmid Collection.
Depositing lab: Jesse Boehm & William Hahn & David Root. Depositing organization: Broad Institute. Publication: Systematic Functional Interrogation of Rare Cancer Variants Identifies Oncogenic Alleles. Kim E, Ilic N, Shrestha Y, Zou L, Kamburov A, Zhu C, Yang X, Lubonja R, Tran N, Nguyen C, Lawrence MS, Piccioni F, Bagul M, Doench JG, Chouinard CR, Wu X, Hogstrom L, Natoli T, Tamayo P, Horn H, Corsello SM, Lage K, Root DE, Subramanian A, Golub TR, Getz G, Boehm JS, Hahn WC. Cancer Discov. 2016 Jul;6(7):714-26. doi: 10.1158/2159-8290.CD-16-0160. Epub 2016 May 4. PubMed 27147599.
Backbone
  Vector backbone: pDONR223
  Backbone manufacturer: Invitrogen
  Backbone size w/o insert (bp): 2790
  Vector type: Gateway Entry vector
Growth in bacteria
  Bacterial resistance: Spectinomycin, 50 μg/mL
  Growth temperature: 37°C
  Growth strain: DH5alpha
  Copy number: High Copy
Gene/Insert
  Gene/Insert name: HRAS
  Species: H. sapiens (human)
  Mutation: G12A
  GenBank ID: NM_176795.4
  Entrez Gene: HRAS (a.k.a. C-BAS/HAS, C-H-RAS, C-HA-RAS1, CTLO, H-RASIDX, HAMSV, HRAS1, RASH1, p21ras)
  Promoter: None
  Cloning method: Gateway Cloning
  Sequencing primers: 5′ M13pUC-fwd; 3′ M13-Rev
Terms and licenses: Academic/Nonprofit Terms; Industry Terms: Not Available to Industry
Depositor comments: Open state: NO stop codon immediately follows insert
How to cite: pDONR223_HRAS_p.G12A was a gift from Jesse Boehm & William Hahn & David Root (Addgene plasmid # 81277 ; http://n2t.net/addgene:81277 ; RRID:Addgene_81277)
