>Addgene plasmid #81277 | pDONR223_HRAS_p.G12A | depositor partial sequence | sequence record 154596 | Insert sequence
ATGACGGAATATAAGCTGGTGGTGGTGGGCGCCGCCGGTGTGGGCAAGAGTGCGCTGACCATCCAGCTGA
TCCAGAACCATTTTGTGGACGAATACGACCCCACTATAGAGGATTCCTACCGGAAGCAGGTGGTCATTGA
TGGGGAGACGTGCCTGTTGGACATCCTGGATACCGCCGGCCAGGAGGAGTACAGCGCCATGCGGGACCAG
TACATGCGCACCGGGGAGGGCTTCCTGTGTGTGTTTGCCATCAACAACACCAAGTCTTTTGAGGACATCC
ACCAGTACAGGGAGCAGATCAAACGGGTGAAGGACTCGGATGACGTGCCCATGGTGCTGGTGGGGAACAA
GTGTGACCTGGCTGCACGCACTGTGGAATCTCGGCAGGCTCAGGACCTCGCCCGAAGCTACGGCATCCCC
TACATCGAGACCTCGGCCAAGACCCGGCAGGGCAGCCGCTCTGGCTCTAGCTCCAGCTCCGGGACCCTCT
GGGACCCCCCGGGACCCATG
